Addgene plasmid #46830: psd44-Lactadherin46
Purpose: expression of human lactadherin in mammalian cells
Depositing lab: Agnese Mariotti. Depositing organization: Universite de Lausanne (UNIL).
Backbone
  Vector backbone: psd44
  Backbone manufacturer: Dr. Richard Iggo, University of St Andrews, Edinburgh, UK
  Backbone size w/o insert (bp): 9195
  Total vector size (bp): 10370
  Modifications to backbone: pRRLSIN.cPPT.PGK-GFP.WPRE (Addgene plasmid #12252) under control of the PGK promoter.
  Vector type: Mammalian Expression, Lentiviral
  Selectable markers: Puromycin
Growth in bacteria
  Bacterial resistance: Ampicillin, 100 μg/mL
  Growth temperature: 37°C
  Growth strain: DH5alpha
  Copy number: Unknown
Gene/Insert
  Gene/Insert name: MFGE8 (alt names: milk fat globule-EGF factor 8 protein; lactadherin; BA46)
  Species: H. sapiens (human)
  Insert size (bp): 1196
  GenBank ID: NM_005928
  Entrez Gene: MFGE8 (a.k.a. BA46, EDIL1, HMFG, HsT19888, MFG-E8, MFGM, OAcGD3S, SED1, SPAG10, hP47)
  Promoter: PGK promoter
  Cloning method: Restriction Enzyme; 5′ cloning site BsrGI (not destroyed); 3′ cloning site BsrGI (not destroyed)
  Sequencing primers: 5′ hPGK-F
Terms and licenses: Academic/Nonprofit Terms; Industry Terms: Not Available to Industry
Depositor comments: Originally from RSPD, Germany, plasmid IOH46424, in pDEST26 as backbone.
How to cite: psd44-Lactadherin46 was a gift from Agnese Mariotti (Addgene plasmid # 46830 ; http://n2t.net/addgene:46830 ; RRID:Addgene_46830)
