[The description below was written by a language model from this plasmid's Addgene catalogue record and pLannotate feature annotations shown in this document.]
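Description:
psd44-Lactadherin46 is a self-inactivating HIV-1-based lentiviral transfer plasmid for expressing human lactadherin (MFGE8, also called milk fat globule-EGF factor 8 or BA46) in mammalian cells. The psd44 backbone is described as a derivative of the pRRLSIN.cPPT.PGK-GFP.WPRE vector. In bacteria it is maintained through a high-copy ColE1/pUC-type origin and selected with ampicillin via the bla gene; an f1 origin and remnants of a lac/lacZα region are also present.

The viral genome is transcribed from an RSV promoter fused to a truncated 5' LTR, an arrangement typical of Tat-independent, third-generation systems. It carries the Ψ packaging signal with a gag fragment, the Rev response element for Rev-dependent nuclear export, and the cPPT/CTS. Two expression units lie between the LTRs. An SV40 enhancer/early promoter drives puromycin N-acetyltransferase for selection of transduced cells, and the human PGK promoter drives the MFGE8 coding sequence. The insert is flanked by attB1 and attB2 fragments, consistent with its recorded origin in a Gateway destination clone before transfer as a BsrGI fragment. A WPRE downstream enhances transcript stability and expression, and the ΔU3 3' LTR inactivates LTR promoter activity after integration. An SV40 poly(A) signal and SV40 origin follow the 3' LTR. No epitope tag or reporter is annotated.

Two points of the record deserve caution. The sequenced record is 9,686 nt, shorter than the catalogue total of 10,370 bp. The annotation also detects a bacterial IS1 element between the lac promoter and lac operator in the backbone, outside the viral cassette.
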