Features (pLannotate 1.2.2; 30 found; start..end, strand, type, name):
      1..181     +  LTR            5' LTR (truncated): truncated 5' long terminal repeat (LTR) from HIV-1
    228..353     +  misc_feature   HIV-1 Ψ: packaging signal of human immunodeficiency virus type 1
    337..700     +  CDS            HIV-1 gag (fragment): gag protein from human immunodeficiency virus 1; gag
    846..1079    +  misc_feature   RRE: The Rev response element (RRE) of HIV-1 allows for Rev-dependent mRNA export from the nucleus to the cytoplasm.
   1456..1556    +  CDS            Rev (fragment): human immunodeficiency virus 1 (HIV-1) Rev protein; rev; enhances nuclear export of unspliced and incompletely spliced viral mRNAs
   1575..1692    +  misc_feature   cPPT/CTS: central polypurine tract and central termination sequence of HIV-1
   1709..2038    +  promoter       SV40 promoter: SV40 enhancer and early promoter
   2048..2647    +  CDS            PuroR: puromycin N-acetyltransferase; pac from Streptomyces alboniger; confers resistance to puromycin
   2720..2743    -  misc_feature   MCS (fragment): pBluescript multiple cloning site
   2746..3256    +  promoter       hPGK promoter: human phosphoglycerate kinase 1 promoter
   3318..3334    +  protein_bind   attB1 (fragment): mutant version of attB; recombination site for the Gateway® BP reaction BP Clonase™
   3338..4498    +  CDS            MFGE8: MFGM_HUMAN - Experimental evidence at protein level: Swiss-Prot protein existence level 1. [Medin]: Main constituent of aortic medial amyloid. From Homo sapiens (Human).
   4503..4520    -  protein_bind   attB2 (fragment): mutant version of attB; recombination site for the Gateway® BP reaction BP Clonase™
   4527..5115    +  misc_feature   WPRE: woodchuck hepatitis virus posttranscriptional regulatory element
   5132..5200    +  CDS            nef (fragment): NEF_HV1Z2 - Experimental evidence at protein level: Swiss-Prot protein existence level 1. Extracellular Nef protein targets CD4(+) T-lymphocytes for apoptosis by interacting with CXCR4 surface receptors. From Human immunodeficiency virus type 1 group M subtype D (isolate Z2/CDC-Z34) (HIV-1).
   5202..5435    +  LTR            3' LTR (ΔU3): self-inactivating 3' long terminal repeat (LTR) from HIV-1
   5507..5628    +  polyA_signal   SV40 poly(A) signal: SV40 polyadenylation signal
   5668..5803    +  rep_origin     SV40 ori: SV40 origin of replication
   5824..5842    -  promoter       T7 promoter: promoter for bacteriophage T7 RNA polymerase
   5850..6005    +  CDS            lacZα (fragment): LacZα fragment of β-galactosidase; lacZ fragment
   6010..6465    +  rep_origin     f1 ori (sequence partly withheld): f1 bacteriophage origin of replication; arrow indicates direction of (+) strand synthesis
   6491..6595    +  promoter       AmpR promoter: bla
   6596..7456    +  CDS            AmpR: β-lactamase; bla; confers resistance to ampicillin, carbenicillin, and related antibiotics
   7627..8215    +  rep_origin     ori: high-copy-number ColE1/pMB1/pBR322/pUC origin of replication
   8398..8490    +  CDS            lacI (fragment): lac repressor; lacI; The lac repressor binds to the lac operator to inhibit transcription in E. coli. This inhibition can be relieved by adding lactose or isopropyl-β-D-thiogalactopyranoside (IPTG).
   8503..8524    +  protein_bind   CAP binding site: CAP binding activates transcription in the presence of cAMP. E. coli catabolite activator protein
   8539..8569    +  promoter       lac promoter: promoter for the E. coli lac operon
   8570..9337    -  mobile_element IS1: prokaryotic transposable element IS1
   9354..9370    +  protein_bind   lac operator: The lac repressor binds to the lac operator to inhibit transcription in E. coli. This inhibition can be relieved by adding lactose or isopropyl-β-D-thiogalactopyranoside (IPTG). lac repressor encoded by lacI
   9460..9686    +  promoter       RSV promoter: Rous sarcoma virus enhancer/promoter
>Addgene plasmid #46830 | psd44-Lactadherin46 | addgene full sequence | sequence record 410396 | Addgene NGS Result
GGGTCTCTCTGGTTAGACCAGATCTGAGCCTGGGAGCTCTCTGGCTAACTAGGGAACCCACTGCTTAAGC
CTCAATAAAGCTTGCCTTGAGTGCTTCAAGTAGTGTGTGCCCGTCTGTTGTGTGACTCTGGTAACTAGAG
ATCCCTCAGACCCTTTTAGTCAGTGTGGAAAATCTCTAGCAGTGGCGCCCGAACAGGGACTTGAAAGCGA
AAGGGAAACCAGAGGAGCTCTCTCGACGCAGGACTCGGCTTGCTGAAGCGCGCACGGCAAGAGGCGAGGG
GCGGCGACTGGTGAGTACGCCAAAAATTTTGACTAGCGGAGGCTAGAAGGAGAGAGATGGGTGCGAGAGC
GTCAGTATTAAGCGGGGGAGAATTAGATCGCGATGGGAAAAAATTCGGTTAAGGCCAGGGGGAAAGAAAA
AATATAAATTAAAACATATAGTATGGGCAAGCAGGGAGCTAGAACGATTCGCAGTTAATCCTGGCCTGTT
AGAAACATCAGAAGGCTGTAGACAAATACTGGGACAGCTACAACCATCCCTTCAGACAGGATCAGAAGAA
CTTAGATCATTATATAATACAGTAGCAACCCTCTATTGTGTGCATCAAAGGATAGAGATAAAAGACACCA
AGGAAGCTTTAGACAAGATAGAGGAAGAGCAAAACAAAAGTAAGACCACCGCACAGCAAGCGGCCGCTGA
TCTTCAGACCTGGAGGAGGAGATATGAGGGACAATTGGAGAAGTGAATTATATAAATATAAAGTAGTAAA
AATTGAACCATTAGGAGTAGCACCCACCAAGGCAAAGAGAAGAGTGGTGCAGAGAGAAAAAAGAGCAGTG
GGAATAGGAGCTTTGTTCCTTGGGTTCTTGGGAGCAGCAGGAAGCACTATGGGCGCAGCGTCAATGACGC
TGACGGTACAGGCCAGACAATTATTGTCTGGTATAGTGCAGCAGCAGAACAATTTGCTGAGGGCTATTGA
GGCGCAACAGCATCTGTTGCAACTCACAGTCTGGGGCATCAAGCAGCTCCAGGCAAGAATCCTGGCTGTG
GAAAGATACCTAAAGGATCAACAGCTCCTGGGGATTTGGGGTTGCTCTGGAAAACTCATTTGCACCACTG
CTGTGCCTTGGAATGCTAGTTGGAGTAATAAATCTCTGGAACAGATTTGGAATCACACGACCTGGATGGA
GTGGGACAGAGAAATTAACAATTACACAAGCTTAATACACTCCTTAATTGAAGAATCGCAAAACCAGCAA
GAAAAGAATGAACAAGAATTATTGGAATTAGATAAATGGGCAAGTTTGTGGAATTGGTTTAACATAACAA
ATTGGCTGTGGTATATAAAATTATTCATAATGATAGTAGGAGGCTTGGTAGGTTTAAGAATAGTTTTTGC
TGTACTTTCTATAGTGAATAGAGTTAGGCAGGGATATTCACCATTATCGTTTCAGACCCACCTCCCAACC
CCGAGGGGACCCGACAGGCCCGAAGGAATAGAAGAAGAAGGTGGAGAGAGAGACAGAGACAGATCCATTC
GATTAGTGAACGGATCTCGACGGTATCGGTTAACTTTTAAAAGAAAAGGGGGGATTGGGGGGTACAGTGC
AGGGGAAAGAATAGTAGACATAATAGCAACAGACATACAAACTAAAGAATTACAAAAACAAATTACAAAA
ATTCAAAATTTTATCGACCCTGTGGAATGTGTGTCAGTTAGGGTGTGGAAAGTCCCCAGGCTCCCCAGCA
GGCAGAAGTATGCAAAGCATGCATCTCAATTAGTCAGCAACCAGGTGTGGAAAGTCCCCAGGCTCCCCAG
CAGGCAGAAGTATGCAAAGCATGCATCTCAATTAGTCAGCAACCATAGTCCCGCCCCTAACTCCGCCCAT
CCCGCCCCTAACTCCGCCCAGTTCCGCCCATTCTCCGCCCCATGGCTGACTAATTTTTTTTATTTATGCA
GAGGCCGAGGCCGCCTCGGCCTCTGAGCTATTCCAGAAGTAGTGAGGAGGCTTTTTTGGAGGCCTAGGCT
TTTGCAAAAAGCTTACCATGACCGAGTACAAGCCCACGGTGCGCCTCGCCACCCGCGACGACGTCCCCAG
GGCCGTACGCACCCTCGCCGCCGCGTTCGCCGACTACCCCGCCACGCGCCACACCGTCGATCCGGACCGC
CACATCGAGCGGGTCACCGAGCTGCAAGAACTCTTCCTCACGCGCGTCGGGCTCGACATCGGCAAGGTGT
GGGTCGCGGACGACGGCGCCGCGGTGGCGGTCTGGACCACGCCGGAGAGCGTCGAAGCGGGGGCGGTGTT
CGCCGAGATCGGCCCGCGCATGGCCGAGTTGAGCGGTTCCCGGCTGGCCGCGCAGCAACAGATGGAAGGC
CTCCTGGCGCCGCACCGGCCCAAGGAGCCCGCGTGGTTCCTGGCCACCGTCGGCGTCTCGCCCGACCACC
AGGGCAAGGGTCTGGGCAGCGCCGTCGTGCTCCCCGGAGTGGAGGCGGCCGAGCGCGCCGGGGTGCCCGC
CTTCCTGGAGACCTCCGCGCCCCGCAACCTCCCCTTCTACGAGCGGCTCGGCTTCACCGTCACCGCCGAC
GTCGAGGTGCCCGAAGGACCGCGCACCTGGTGCATGACCCGCAAGCCCGGTGCCTGACGCCCGCCCCACG
ACCCGCAGCGCCCGACCGAAAGGAGCGCACGACCCCATGCATCGATCACGAGACTAGCCTCGAGAAGCTT
GATATCGAATTCCACGGGGTTGGGGTTGCGCCTTTTCCAAGGCAGCCCTGGGTTTGCGCAGGGACGCGGC
TGCTCTGGGCGTGGTTCCGGGAAACGCAGCGGCGCCGACCCTGGGTCTCGCACATTCTTCACGTCCGTTC
GCAGCGTCACCCGGATCTTCGCCGCTACCCTTGTGGGCCCCCCGGCGACGCTTCCTGCTCCGCCCCTAAG
TCGGGAAGGTTCCTTGCGGTTCGCGGCGTGCCGGACGTGACAAACGGAAGCCGCACGTCTCACTAGTACC
CTCGCAGACGGACAGCGCCAGGGAGCAATGGCAGCGCGCCGACCGCGATGGGCTGTGGCCAATAGCGGCT
GCTCAGCAGGGCGCGCCGAGAGCAGCGGCCGGGAAGGGGCGGTGCGGGAGGCGGGGTGTGGGGCGGTAGT
GTGGGCCCTGTTCCTGCCCGCGCGGTGTTCCGCATTCTGCAAGCCTCCGGAGCGCACGTCGGCAGTCGGC
TCCCTCGTTGACCGAATCACCGACCTCTCTCCCCAGGGGGATCCACCGGTGGATCCGTTTAAACATATGC
TAGCTGCAGTCTAGATACGTACCCGGGTGTACAAAAAAGCAGGCACCATGCCGCGCCCCCGCCTGCTGGC
CGCGCTGTGCGGCGCGCTGCTCTGCGCCCCCAGCCTCCTCGTCGCCCTGGATATCTGTTCCAAAAACCCC
TGCCACAACGGTGGTTTATGCGAGGAGATTTCCCAAGAAGTGCGAGGAGATGTCTTCCCCTCGTACACCT
GCACGTGCCTTAAGGGCTACGCGGGCAACCACTGTGAGACGAAATGTGTCGAGCCACTGGGCATGGAGAA
TGGGAACATTGCCAACTCACAGATCGCCGCCTCATCTGTGCGTGTGACCTTCTTGGGTTTGCAGCATTGG
GTCCCGGAGCTGGCCCGCCTGAACCGCGCAGGCATGGTCAATGCCTGGACACCCAGCAGCAATGACGATA
ACCCCTGGATCCAGGTGAACCTGCTGCGGAGGATGTGGGTAACAGGTGTGGTGACGCAGGGTGCCAGCCG
CTTGGCCAGTCATGAGTACCTGAAGGCCTTCAAGGTGGCCTACAGCCTTAATGGACACGAATTCGATTTC
ATCCATGATGTTAATAAAAAACACAAGGAGTTTGTGGGTAACTGGAACAAAAACGCGGTGCATGTCAACC
TGTTTGAGACCCCTGTGGAGGCTCAGTACGTGAGATTGTACCCCACGAGCTGCCACACGGCCTGCACTCT
GCGCTTTGAGCTACTGGGCTGTGAGCTGAACGGATGCGCCAATCCCCTGGGCCTGAAGAATAACAGCATC
CCTGACAAGCAGATCACGGCCTCCAGCAGCTACAAGACCTGGGGCTTGCATCTCTTCAGCTGGAACCCCT
CCTATGCACGGCTGGACAAGCAGGGCAACTTCAACGCCTGGGTTGCGGGGAGCTACGGTAACGATCAGTG
GCTGCAGGTGGACCTGGGCTCCTCGAAGGAGGTGACAGGCATCATCACCCAGGGGGCCCGTAACTTTGGC
TCTGTCCAGTTTGTGGCATCCTACAAGGTTGCCTACAGTAATGACAGTGCGAACTGGACTGAGTACCAGG
ACCCCAGGACTGGCAGCAGTAAGATCTTCCCTGGCAACTGGGACAACCACTCCCACAAGAAGAACTTGTT
TGAGACGCCCATCCTGGCTCGCTATGTGCGCATCCTGCCTGTAGCCTGGCACAACCGCATCGCCCTGCGC
CTGGAGCTGCTGGGCTGTTAGAACCCAGCTTTCTTGTACAGTCGACAATCAACCTCTGGATTACAAAATT
TGTGAAAGATTGACTGGTATTCTTAACTATGTTGCTCCTTTTACGCTATGTGGATACGCTGCTTTAATGC
CTTTGTATCATGCTATTGCTTCCCGTATGGCTTTCATTTTCTCCTCCTTGTATAAATCCTGGTTGCTGTC
TCTTTATGAGGAGTTGTGGCCCGTTGTCAGGCAACGTGGCGTGGTGTGCACTGTGTTTGCTGACGCAACC
CCCACTGGTTGGGGCATTGCCACCACCTGTCAGCTCCTTTCCGGGACTTTCGCTTTCCCCCTCCCTATTG
CCACGGCGGAACTCATCGCCGCCTGCCTTGCCCGCTGCTGGACAGGGGCTCGGCTGTTGGGCACTGACAA
TTCCGTGGTGTTGTCGGGGAAGCTGACGTCCTTTCCATGGCTGCTCGCCTGTGTTGCCACCTGGATTCTG
CGCGGGACGTCCTTCTGCTACGTCCCTTCGGCCCTCAATCCAGCGGACCTTCCTTCCCGCGGCCTGCTGC
CGGCTCTGCGGCCTCTTCCGCGTCTTCGCCTTCGCCCTCAGACGAGTCGGATCTCCCTTTGGGCCGCCTC
CCCGCCTGGAATTCGAGCTCGGTACCTTTAAGACCAATGACTTACAAGGCAGCTGTAGATCTTAGCCACT
TTTTAAAAGAAAAGGGGGGACTGGAAGGGCTAATTCACTCCCAACGAAGACAAGATCTGCTTTTTGCTTG
TACTGGGTCTCTCTGGTTAGACCAGATCTGAGCCTGGGAGCTCTCTGGCTAACTAGGGAACCCACTGCTT
AAGCCTCAATAAAGCTTGCCTTGAGTGCTTCAAGTAGTGTGTGCCCGTCTGTTGTGTGACTCTGGTAACT
AGAGATCCCTCAGACCCTTTTAGTCAGTGTGGAAAATCTCTAGCAGTAGTAGTTCATGTCATCTTATTAT
TCAGTATTTATAACTTGCAAAGAAATGAATATCAGAGAGTGAGAGGAACTTGTTTATTGCAGCTTATAAT
GGTTACAAATAAAGCAATAGCATCACAAATTTCACAAATAAAGCATTTTTTTCACTGCATTCTAGTTGTG
GTTTGTCCAAACTCATCAATGTATCTTATCATGTCTGGCTCTAGCTATCCCGCCCCTAACTCCGCCCATC
CCGCCCCTAACTCCGCCCAGTTCCGCCCATTCTCCGCCCCATGGCTGACTAATTTTTTTTATTTATGCAG
AGGCCGAGGCCGCCTCGGCCTCTGAGCTATTCCAGAAGTAGTGAGGAGGCTTTTTTGGAGGCCTAGGGAC
GTACCCAATTCGCCCTATAGTGAGTCGTATTACGCGCGCTCACTGGCCGTCGTTTTACAACGTCGTGACT
GGGAAAACCCTGGCGTTACCCAACTTAATCGCCTTGCAGCACATCCCCCTTTCGCCAGCTGGCGTAATAG
CGAAGAGGCCCGCACCGATCGCCCTTCCCAACAGTTGCGCAGCCTGAATGGCGAATGGG
[124 nt withheld, positions 6010-6133]
C
[59 nt withheld, positions 6135-6193]
ATTACGGCACCTCGACCCCAAAAAACTTGATTA
[49 nt withheld, positions 6227-6275]
CCTTTGACGTTGGAGTCCACGTTCTTT
[37 nt withheld, positions 6303-6339]
ACCCTATCTCGGTCTATTCTTTTGATTTATAAGGGATTTTGCCGATTTCGGCCTATTGGTTAAAAAATGA
GCTGATTTAACAAAAATTTAACGCGAATTTTAACAAAATATTAACGCTTACAATTTAGGTGGCACTTTTC
GGGGAAATGTGCGCGGAACCCCTATTTGTTTATTTTTCTAAATACATTCAAATATGTATCCGCTCATGAG
ACAATAACCCTGATAAATGCTTCAATAATATTGAAAAAGGAAGAGTATGAGTATTCAACATTTCCGTGTC
GCCCTTATTCCCTTTTTTGCGGCATTTTGCCTTCCTGTTTTTGCTCACCCAGAAACGCTGGTGAAAGTAA
AAGATGCTGAAGATCAGTTGGGTGCACGAGTGGGTTACATCGAACTGGATCTCAACAGCGGTAAGATCCT
TGAGAGTTTTCGCCCCGAAGAACGTTTTCCAATGATGAGCACTTTTAAAGTTCTGCTATGTGGCGCGGTA
TTATCCCGTATTGACGCCGGGCAAGAGCAACTCGGTCGCCGCATACACTATTCTCAGAATGACTTGGTTG
AGTACTCACCAGTCACAGAAAAGCATCTTACGGATGGCATGACAGTAAGAGAATTATGCAGTGCTGCCAT
AACCATGAGTGATAACACTGCGGCCAACTTACTTCTGACAACGATCGGAGGACCGAAGGAGCTAACCGCT
TTTTTGCACAACATGGGGGATCATGTAACTCGCCTTGATCGTTGGGAACCGGAGCTGAATGAAGCCATAC
CAAACGACGAGCGTGACACCACGATGCCTGTAGCAATGGCAACAACGTTGCGCAAACTATTAACTGGCGA
ACTACTTACTCTAGCTTCCCGGCAACAATTAATAGACTGGATGGAGGCGGATAAAGTTGCAGGACCACTT
CTGCGCTCGGCCCTTCCGGCTGGCTGGTTTATTGCTGATAAATCTGGAGCCGGTGAGCGTGGGTCTCGCG
GTATCATTGCAGCACTGGGGCCAGATGGTAAGCCCTCCCGTATCGTAGTTATCTACACGACGGGGAGTCA
GGCAACTATGGATGAACGAAATAGACAGATCGCTGAGATAGGTGCCTCACTGATTAAGCATTGGTAACTG
TCAGACCAAGTTTACTCATATATACTTTAGATTGATTTAAAACTTCATTTTTAATTTAAAAGGATCTAGG
TGAAGATCCTTTTTGATAATCTCATGACCAAAATCCCTTAACGTGAGTTTTCGTTCCACTGAGCGTCAGA
CCCCGTAGAAAAGATCAAAGGATCTTCTTGAGATCCTTTTTTTCTGCGCGTAATCTGCTGCTTGCAAACA
AAAAAACCACCGCTACCAGCGGTGGTTTGTTTGCCGGATCAAGAGCTACCAACTCTTTTTCCGAAGGTAA
CTGGCTTCAGCAGAGCGCAGATACCAAATACTGTTCTTCTAGTGTAGCCGTAGTTAGGCCACCACTTCAA
GAACTCTGTAGCACCGCCTACATACCTCGCTCTGCTAATCCTGTTACCAGTGGCTGCTGCCAGTGGCGAT
AAGTCGTGTCTTACCGGGTTGGACTCAAGACGATAGTTACCGGATAAGGCGCAGCGGTCGGGCTGAACGG
GGGGTTCGTGCACACAGCCCAGCTTGGAGCGAACGACCTACACCGAACTGAGATACCTACAGCGTGAGCT
ATGAGAAAGCGCCACGCTTCCCGAAGGGAGAAAGGCGGACAGGTATCCGGTAAGCGGCAGGGTCGGAACA
GGAGAGCGCACGAGGGAGCTTCCAGGGGGAAACGCCTGGTATCTTTATAGTCCTGTCGGGTTTCGCCACC
TCTGACTTGAGCGTCGATTTTTGTGATGCTCGTCAGGGGGGCGGAGCCTATGGAAAAACGCCAGCAACGC
GGCCTTTTTACGGTTCCTGGCCTTTTGCTGGCCTTTTGCTCACATGTTCTTTCCTGCGTTATCCCCTGAT
TCTGTGGATAACCGTATTACCGCCTTTGAGTGAGCTGATACCGCTCGCCGCAGCCGAACGACCGAGCGCA
GCGAGTCAGTGAGCGAGGAAGCGGAAGAGCGCCCAATACGCAAACCGCCTCTCCCCGCGCGTTGGCCGAT
TCATTAATGCAGCTGGCACGACAGGTTTCCCGACTGGAAAGCGGGCAGTGAGCGCAACGCAATTAATGTG
AGTTAGCTCACTCATTAGGCACCCCAGGCTTTACACTTTATGCTTCCGGCTCGTATGTTGGGTAATGACT
CCAACTTATTGATAGTGTTTTATGTTCAGATAATGCCCGATGACTTTGTCATGCAGCTCCACCGATTTTG
AGAACGACAGCGACTTCCGTCCCAGCCGTGCCAGGTGCTGCCTCAGATTCAGGTTATGCCGCTCAATTCG
CTGCGTATATCGCTTGCTGATTACGTGCAGCTTTCCCTTCAGGCGGGATTCATACAGCGGCCAGCCATCC
GTCATCCATATCACCACGTCAAAGGGTGACAGCAGGCTCATAAGACGCCCCAGCGTCGCCATAGTGCGTT
CACCGAATACGTGCGCAACAACCGTCTTCCGGAGACTGTCATACGCGTAAAACAGCCAGCGCTGGCGCGA
TTTAGCCCCGACATAGCCCCACTGTTCGTCCATTTCCGCGCAGACGATGACGTCACTGCCCGGCTGTATG
CGCGAGGTTACCGACTGCGGCCTGAGTTTTTTAAGTGACGTAAAATCGTGTTGAGGCCAACGCCCATAAT
GCGGGCTGTTGCCCGGCATCCAACGCCATTCATGGCCATATCAATGATTTTCTGGTGCGTACCGGGTTGA
GAAGCGGTGTAAGTGAACTGCAGTTGCCATGTTTTACGGCAGTGAGAGCAGAGATAGCGCTGATGTCCGG
CGGTGCTTTTGCCGTTACGCACCACCCCGTCAGTAGCTGAACAGGAGGGACAGCTGATAGAAACAGAAGC
CACTGGAGCACCTCAAAAACACCATCATACACTAAATCAGTAAGTTGGCAGCATCACCCGTATGTTGTGT
GGAATTGTGAGCGGATAACAATTTCACACAGGAAACAGCTATGACCATGATTACGCCAAGCGCGCGTTTA
AACTCACTAAAGGGAACAAAAGCTGGAGCTGCAAGCTTAATGTAGTCTTATGCAATACTCTTGTAGTCTT
GCAACATGGTAACGATGAGTTAGCAACATGCCTTACAAGGAGAGAAAAAGCACCGTGCATGCCGATTGGT
GGAAGTAAGGTGGTACGATCGTGCCTTATTAGGAAGGCAACAGACGGGTCTGACATGGATTGGACGAACC
ACTGAATTGCCGCATTGCAGAGATATTGTATTTAAGTGCCTAGCTCGATACATAAAC
