>Addgene plasmid #46830 | psd44-Lactadherin46 | addgene partial sequence | sequence record 67806 | hPGK-F 5'-GTGTTCCGCATTCTGCAAG-3'
CGAATCACCGAACCTCTCTCCCCAGGGGGATCCACCGGTGGATCCGTTTAAACATATGCTAGCTGCAGTC
TAGATACGTACCCGGGTGTACAAAAAAGCAGGCACCATGCCGCGCCCCCGCCTGCTGGCCGCGCTGTGCG
GCGCGCTGCTCTGCGCCCCCAGCCTCCTCGTCGCCCTGGATATCTGTTCCAAAAACCCCTGCCACAACGG
TGGTTTATGCGAGGAGATTTCCCAAGAAGTGCGAGGAGATGTCTTCCCCTCGTACACCTGCACGTGCCTT
AAGGGCTACGCGGGCAACCACTGTGAGACGAAATGTGTCGAGCCACTGGGCATGGAGAATGGGAACATTG
CCAACTCACAGATCGCCGCCTCATCTGTGCGTGTGACCTTCTTGGGTTTGCAGCATTGGGTCCCGGAGCT
GGCCCGCCTGAACCGCGCAGGCATGGTCAATGCCTGGACACCCAGCAGCAATGACGATAACCCCTGGATC
CAGGTGAACCTGCTGCGGAGGATGTGGGTAACAGGTGTGGTGACGCAGGGTGCCAGCCGCTTGGCCAGTC
ATGAGTACCTGAAGGCCTTCAAGGTGGCCTACAGCCTTAATGGACACGAATTCGATTTCATCCATGATGT
TAATAAAAAACACAAGGAGTTTGTGGGTAACTGGAACAAAAACGCGGTGCATGTCAACCTGTTTGAGACC
CCTGTGGAGGCTCAGTACGTGAGATTGTACCCCACGAGCTGCCACACGGCCTGCACTCTGCGCTTTGAGC
TACTGGGCTGTGAGCTGAACGGATGCGCCAATCCCCTGGGCCTGAAGAATAACAGCATCCCTGACAAGCA
GATCACGGCCTCCAGCAGC
