>Addgene plasmid #46830 | psd44-Lactadherin46 | addgene partial sequence | sequence record 67812 | WPRE-R 5'-CATAGCGTAAAAGGAGCAACA-3'
AATTTTGTAATCCAGAGGTTGATTGTCGACTGTACAAGAAAGCTGGGTTCTAACAGCCCAGCAGCTCCAG
GCGCAGGGCGATGCGGTTGTGCCAGGCTACAGGCAGGATGCGCACATAGCGAGCCAGGATGGGCGTCTCA
AACAAGTTCTTCTTGTGGGAGTGGTTGTCCCAGTTGCCAGGGAAGATCTTACTGCTGCCAGTCCTGGGGT
CCTGGTACTCAGTCCAGTTCGCACTGTCATTACTGTAGGCAACCTTGTAGGATGCCACAAACTGGACAGA
GCCAAAGTTACGGGCCCCCTGGGTGATGATGCCTGTCACCTCCTTCGAGGAGCCCAGGTCCACCTGCAGC
CACTGATCGTTACCGTAGCTCCCCGCAACCCAGGCGTTGAAGTTGCCCTGCTTGTCCAGCCGTGCATAGG
AGGGGTTCCAGCTGAAGAGATGCAAGCCCCAGGTCTTGTAGCTGCTGGAGGCCGTGATCTGCTTGTCAGG
GATGCTGTTATTCTTCAGGCCCAGGGGATTGGCGCATCCGTTCAGCTCACAGCCCAGTAGCTCAAAGCGC
AGAGTGCAGGCCGTGTGGCAGCTCGTGGGGTACAATCTCACGTACTGAGCCTCCACAGGGGTCTCAAACA
GGTTGACATGCACCGCGTTTTTGTTCCAGTTACCCACAAACTCCTTGTGTTTTTTATTAACATCATGGAT
GAAATCGAATTCGTGTCCATTAAGGCTGTAGGCCACCTTGAAGGCCTTCAGGTACTCATGACTGGCCAAG
CGGCTGGCACCCTGCGTCACCACACCTGTTACCCACATCCTCCGCAGCAGGTTCACCTGGATCCAGGGGT
TATCGTC
